>Addgene plasmid #72375 | PX458_TGIF2_2 | depositor full sequence | sequence record 132125 | Full Sequence
TTTTGCTCACATGTNNGAGGGCCTATTTCCCATGATTCCTTCATATTTGCATATACGATACAAGGCTGTT
AGAGAGATAATTGGAATTAATTTGACTGTAAACACAAAGATATTAGTACAAAATACGTGACGTAGAAAGT
AATAATTTCTTGGGTAGTTTGCAGTTTTAAAATTATGTTTTAAAATGGACTATCATATGCTTACCGTAAC
TTGAAAGTATTTCGATTTCTTGGCTTTATATATCTTGTGGAAAGGACGAAACACCGTAGGCATCTGCCAA
GAAGTTTTAGAGCTAGAAATAGCAAGTTAAAATAAGGCTAGTCCGTTATCAACTTGAAAAAGTGGCACCG
AGTCGGTGCTTTTTTGTTTTAGAGCTAGAAATAGCAAGTTAAAATAAGGCTAGTCCGTTTTTAGCGCGTG
CGCCAATTCTGCAGACAAATGGCTCTAGAGGTACCCGTTACATAACTTACGGTAAATGGCCCGCCTGGCT
GACCGCCCAACGACCCCCGCCCATTGACGTCAATAGTAACGCCAATAGGGACTTTCCATTGACGTCAATG
GGTGGAGTATTTACGGTAAACTGCCCACTTGGCAGTACATCAAGTGTATCATATGCCAAGTACGCCCCCT
ATTGACGTCAATGACGGTAAATGGCCCGCCTGGCATTGTGCCCAGTACATGACCTTATGGGACTTTCCTA
CTTGGCAGTACATCTACGTATTAGTCATCGCTATTACCATGGTCGAGGTGAGCCCCACGTTCTGCTTCAC
TCTCCCCATCTCCCCCCCCTCCCCACCCCCAATTTTGTATTTATTTATTTTTTAATTATTTTGTGCAGCG
ATGGGGGCGGGGGGGGGGGGGGGGCGCGCGCCAGGCGGGGCGGGGCGGGGCGAGGGGCGGGGCGGGGCGA
GGCGGAGAGGTGCGGCGGCAGCCAATCAGAGCGGCGCGCTCCGAAAGTTTCCTTTTATGGCGAGGCGGCG
GCGGCGGCGGCCCTATAAAAAGCGAAGCGCGCGGCGGGCGGGAGTCGCTGCGACGCTGCCTTCGCCCCGT
GCCCCGCTCCGCCGCCGCCTCGCGCCGCCCGCCCCGGCTCTGACTGACCGCGTTACTCCCACAGGTGAGC
GGGCGGGACGGCCCTTCTCCTCCGGGCTGTAATTAGCTGAGCAAGAGGTAAGGGTTTAAGGGATGGTTGG
TTGGTGGGGTATTAATGTTTAATTACCTGGAGCACCTGCCTGAAATCACTTTTTTTCAGGTTGGACCGGT
GCCACCATGGACTATAAGGACCACGACGGAGACTACAAGGATCATGATATTGATTACAAAGACGATGACG
ATAAGATGGCCCCAAAGAAGAAGCGGAAGGTCGGTATCCACGGAGTCCCAGCAGCCGACAAGAAGTACAG
CATCGGCCTGGACATCGGCACCAACTCTGTGGGCTGGGCCGTGATCACCGACGAGTACAAGGTGCCCAGC
AAGAAATTCAAGGTGCTGGGCAACACCGACCGGCACAGCATCAAGAAGAACCTGATCGGAGCCCTGCTGT
TCGACAGCGGCGAAACAGCCGAGGCCACCCGGCTGAAGAGAACCGCCAGAAGAAGATACACCAGACGGAA
GAACCGGATCTGCTATCTGCAAGAGATCTTCAGCAACGAGATGGCCAAGGTGGACGACAGCTTCTTCCAC
AGACTGGAAGAGTCCTTCCTGGTGGAAGAGGATAAGAAGCACGAGCGGCACCCCATCTTCGGCAACATCG
TGGACGAGGTGGCCTACCACGAGAAGTACCCCACCATCTACCACCTGAGAAAGAAACTGGTGGACAGCAC
CGACAAGGCCGACCTGCGGCTGATCTATCTGGCCCTGGCCCACATGATCAAGTTCCGGGGCCACTTCCTG
ATCGAGGGCGACCTGAACCCCGACAACAGCGACGTGGACAAGCTGTTCATCCAGCTGGTGCAGACCTACA
ACCAGCTGTTCGAGGAAAACCCCATCAACGCCAGCGGCGTGGACGCCAAGGCCATCCTGTCTGCCAGACT
GAGCAAGAGCAGACGGCTGGAAAATCTGATCGCCCAGCTGCCCGGCGAGAAGAAGAATGGCCTGTTCGGA
AACCTGATTGCCCTGAGCCTGGGCCTGACCCCCAACTTCAAGAGCAACTTCGACCTGGCCGAGGATGCCA
AACTGCAGCTGAGCAAGGACACCTACGACGACGACCTGGACAACCTGCTGGCCCAGATCGGCGACCAGTA
CGCCGACCTGTTTCTGGCCGCCAAGAACCTGTCCGACGCCATCCTGCTGAGCGACATCCTGAGAGTGAAC
ACCGAGATCACCAAGGCCCCCCTGAGCGCCTCTATGATCAAGAGATACGACGAGCACCACCAGGACCTGA
CCCTGCTGAAAGCTCTCGTGCGGCAGCAGCTGCCTGAGAAGTACAAAGAGATTTTCTTCGACCAGAGCAA
GAACGGCTACGCCGGCTACATTGACGGCGGAGCCAGCCAGGAAGAGTTCTACAAGTTCATCAAGCCCATC
CTGGAAAAGATGGACGGCACCGAGGAACTGCTCGTGAAGCTGAACAGAGAGGACCTGCTGCGGAAGCAGC
GGACCTTCGACAACGGCAGCATCCCCCACCAGATCCACCTGGGAGAGCTGCACGCCATTCTGCGGCGGCA
GGAAGATTTTTACCCATTCCTGAAGGACAACCGGGAAAAGATCGAGAAGATCCTGACCTTCCGCATCCCC
TACTACGTGGGCCCTCTGGCCAGGGGAAACAGCAGATTCGCCTGGATGACCAGAAAGAGCGAGGAAACCA
TCACCCCCTGGAACTTCGAGGAAGTGGTGGACAAGGGCGCTTCCGCCCAGAGCTTCATCGAGCGGATGAC
CAACTTCGATAAGAACCTGCCCAACGAGAAGGTGCTGCCCAAGCACAGCCTGCTGTACGAGTACTTCACC
GTGTATAACGAGCTGACCAAAGTGAAATACGTGACCGAGGGAATGAGAAAGCCCGCCTTCCTGAGCGGCG
AGCAGAAAAAGGCCATCGTGGACCTGCTGTTCAAGACCAACCGGAAAGTGACCGTGAAGCAGCTGAAAGA
GGACTACTTCAAGAAAATCGAGTGCTTCGACTCCGTGGAAATCTCCGGCGTGGAAGATCGGTTCAACGCC
TCCCTGGGCACATACCACGATCTGCTGAAAATTATCAAGGACAAGGACTTCCTGGACAATGAGGAAAACG
AGGACATTCTGGAAGATATCGTGCTGACCCTGACACTGTTTGAGGACAGAGAGATGATCGAGGAACGGCT
GAAAACCTATGCCCACCTGTTCGACGACAAAGTGATGAAGCAGCTGAAGCGGCGGAGATACACCGGCTGG
GGCAGGCTGAGCCGGAAGCTGATCAACGGCATCCGGGACAAGCAGTCCGGCAAGACAATCCTGGATTTCC
TGAAGTCCGACGGCTTCGCCAACAGAAACTTCATGCAGCTGATCCACGACGACAGCCTGACCTTTAAAGA
GGACATCCAGAAAGCCCAGGTGTCCGGCCAGGGCGATAGCCTGCACGAGCACATTGCCAATCTGGCCGGC
AGCCCCGCCATTAAGAAGGGCATCCTGCAGACAGTGAAGGTGGTGGACGAGCTCGTGAAAGTGATGGGCC
GGCACAAGCCCGAGAACATCGTGATCGAAATGGCCAGAGAGAACCAGACCACCCAGAAGGGACAGAAGAA
CAGCCGCGAGAGAATGAAGCGGATCGAAGAGGGCATCAAAGAGCTGGGCAGCCAGATCCTGAAAGAACAC
CCCGTGGAAAACACCCAGCTGCAGAACGAGAAGCTGTACCTGTACTACCTGCAGAATGGGCGGGATATGT
ACGTGGACCAGGAACTGGACATCAACCGGCTGTCCGACTACGATGTGGACCATATCGTGCCTCAGAGCTT
TCTGAAGGACGACTCCATCGACAACAAGGTGCTGACCAGAAGCGACAAGAACCGGGGCAAGAGCGACAAC
GTGCCCTCCGAAGAGGTCGTGAAGAAGATGAAGAACTACTGGCGGCAGCTGCTGAACGCCAAGCTGATTA
CCCAGAGAAAGTTCGACAATCTGACCAAGGCCGAGAGAGGCGGCCTGAGCGAACTGGATAAGGCCGGCTT
CATCAAGAGACAGCTGGTGGAAACCCGGCAGATCACAAAGCACGTGGCACAGATCCTGGACTCCCGGATG
AACACTAAGTACGACGAGAATGACAAGCTGATCCGGGAAGTGAAAGTGATCACCCTGAAGTCCAAGCTGG
TGTCCGATTTCCGGAAGGATTTCCAGTTTTACAAAGTGCGCGAGATCAACAACTACCACCACGCCCACGA
CGCCTACCTGAACGCCGTCGTGGGAACCGCCCTGATCAAAAAGTACCCTAAGCTGGAAAGCGAGTTCGTG
TACGGCGACTACAAGGTGTACGACGTGCGGAAGATGATCGCCAAGAGCGAGCAGGAAATCGGCAAGGCTA
CCGCCAAGTACTTCTTCTACAGCAACATCATGAACTTTTTCAAGACCGAGATTACCCTGGCCAACGGCGA
GATCCGGAAGCGGCCTCTGATCGAGACAAACGGCGAAACCGGGGAGATCGTGTGGGATAAGGGCCGGGAT
TTTGCCACCGTGCGGAAAGTGCTGAGCATGCCCCAAGTGAATATCGTGAAAAAGACCGAGGTGCAGACAG
GCGGCTTCAGCAAAGAGTCTATCCTGCCCAAGAGGAACAGCGATAAGCTGATCGCCAGAAAGAAGGACTG
GGACCCTAAGAAGTACGGCGGCTTCGACAGCCCCACCGTGGCCTATTCTGTGCTGGTGGTGGCCAAAGTG
GAAAAGGGCAAGTCCAAGAAACTGAAGAGTGTGAAAGAGCTGCTGGGGATCACCATCATGGAAAGAAGCA
GCTTCGAGAAGAATCCCATCGACTTTCTGGAAGCCAAGGGCTACAAAGAAGTGAAAAAGGACCTGATCAT
CAAGCTGCCTAAGTACTCCCTGTTCGAGCTGGAAAACGGCCGGAAGAGAATGCTGGCCTCTGCCGGCGAA
CTGCAGAAGGGAAACGAACTGGCCCTGCCCTCCAAATATGTGAACTTCCTGTACCTGGCCAGCCACTATG
AGAAGCTGAAGGGCTCCCCCGAGGATAATGAGCAGAAACAGCTGTTTGTGGAACAGCACAAGCACTACCT
GGACGAGATCATCGAGCAGATCAGCGAGTTCTCCAAGAGAGTGATCCTGGCCGACGCTAATCTGGACAAA
GTGCTGTCCGCCTACAACAAGCACCGGGATAAGCCCATCAGAGAGCAGGCCGAGAATATCATCCACCTGT
TTACCCTGACCAATCTGGGAGCCCCTGCCGCCTTCAAGTACTTTGACACCACCATCGACCGGAAGAGGTA
CACCAGCACCAAAGAGGTGCTGGACGCCACCCTGATCCACCAGAGCATCACCGGCCTGTACGAGACACGG
ATCGACCTGTCTCAGCTGGGAGGCGACAAAAGGCCGGCGGCCACGAAAAAGGCCGGCCAGGCAAAAAAGA
AAAAGGAATTCGGCAGTGGAGAGGGCAGAGGAAGTCTGCTAACATGCGGTGACGTCGAGGAGAATCCTGG
CCCAGTGAGCAAGGGCGAGGAGCTGTTCACCGGGGTGGTGCCCATCCTGGTCGAGCTGGACGGCGACGTA
AACGGCCACAAGTTCAGCGTGTCCGGCGAGGGCGAGGGCGATGCCACCTACGGCAAGCTGACCCTGAAGT
TCATCTGCACCACCGGCAAGCTGCCCGTGCCCTGGCCCACCCTCGTGACCACCCTGACCTACGGCGTGCA
GTGCTTCAGCCGCTACCCCGACCACATGAAGCAGCACGACTTCTTCAAGTCCGCCATGCCCGAAGGCTAC
GTCCAGGAGCGCACCATCTTCTTCAAGGACGACGGCAACTACAAGACCCGCGCCGAGGTGAAGTTCGAGG
GCGACACCCTGGTGAACCGCATCGAGCTGAAGGGCATCGACTTCAAGGAGGACGGCAACATCCTGGGGCA
CAAGCTGGAGTACAACTACAACAGCCACAACGTCTATATCATGGCCGACAAGCAGAAGAACGGCATCAAG
GTGAACTTCAAGATCCGCCACAACATCGAGGACGGCAGCGTGCAGCTCGCCGACCACTACCAGCAGAACA
CCCCCATCGGCGACGGCCCCGTGCTGCTGCCCGACAACCACTACCTGAGCACCCAGTCCGCCCTGAGCAA
AGACCCCAACGAGAAGCGCGATCACATGGTCCTGCTGGAGTTCGTGACCGCCGCCGGGATCACTCTCGGC
ATGGACGAGCTGTACAAGGAATTCTAACTAGAGCTCGCTGATCAGCCTCGACTGTGCCTTCTAGTTGCCA
GCCATCTGTTGTTTGCCCCTCCCCCGTGCCTTCCTTGACCCTGGAAGGTGCCACTCCCACTGTCCTTTCC
TAATAAAATGAGGAAATTGCATCGCATTGTCTGAGTAGGTGTCATTCTATTCTGGGGGGTGGGGTGGGGC
AGGACAGCAAGGGGGAGGATTGGGAAGAGAATAGCAGGCATGCTGGGGAGCGGCCGCAGGAACCCCTAGT
GATGGAGTTGGCCACTCCCTCTCTGCGCGCTCGCTCGCTCACTGAGGCCGGGCGACCAAAGGTCGCCCGA
CGCCCGGGCTTTGCCCGGGCGGCCTCAGTGAGCGAGCGAGCGCGCAGCTGCCTGCAGGGGCGCCTGATGC
GGTATTTTCTCCTTACGCATCTGTGCGGTATTTCACACCGCATA
[142 nt withheld, positions 6765-6906]
C
[141 nt withheld, positions 6908-7048]
CCTTTGACGTTGGAGTCCACGTTCTTT
[37 nt withheld, positions 7076-7112]
ACCCTATCTCGGGCTATTCTTTTGATTTATAAGGGATTTTGCCGATTTCGGCCTATTGGTTAAAAAATGA
GCTGATTTAACAAAAATTTAACGCGAATTTTAACAAAATATTAACGTTTACAATTTTATGGTGCACTCTC
AGTACAATCTGCTCTGATGCCGCATAGTTAAGCCAGCCCCGACACCCGCCAACACCCGCTGACGCGCCCT
GACGGGCTTGTCTGCTCCCGGCATCCGCTTACAGACAAGCTGTGACCGTCTCCGGGAGCTGCATGTGTCA
GAGGTTTTCACCGTCATCACCGAAACGCGCGAGACGAAAGGGCCTCGTGATACGCCTATTTTTATAGGTT
AATGTCATGATAATAATGGTTTCTTAGACGTCAGGTGGCACTTTTCGGGGAAATGTGCGCGGAACCCCTA
TTTGTTTATTTTTCTAAATACATTCAAATATGTATCCGCTCATGAGACAATAACCCTGATAAATGCTTCA
ATAATATTGAAAAAGGAAGAGTATGAGTATTCAACATTTCCGTGTCGCCCTTATTCCCTTTTTTGCGGCA
TTTTGCCTTCCTGTTTTTGCTCACCCAGAAACGCTGGTGAAAGTAAAAGATGCTGAAGATCAGTTGGGTG
CACGAGTGGGTTACATCGAACTGGATCTCAACAGCGGTAAGATCCTTGAGAGTTTTCGCCCCGAAGAACG
TTTTCCAATGATGAGCACTTTTAAAGTTCTGCTATGTGGCGCGGTATTATCCCGTATTGACGCCGGGCAA
GAGCAACTCGGTCGCCGCATACACTATTCTCAGAATGACTTGGTTGAGTACTCACCAGTCACAGAAAAGC
ATCTTACGGATGGCATGACAGTAAGAGAATTATGCAGTGCTGCCATAACCATGAGTGATAACACTGCGGC
CAACTTACTTCTGACAACGATCGGAGGACCGAAGGAGCTAACCGCTTTTTTGCACAACATGGGGGATCAT
GTAACTCGCCTTGATCGTTGGGAACCGGAGCTGAATGAAGCCATACCAAACGACGAGCGTGACACCACGA
TGCCTGTAGCAATGGCAACAACGTTGCGCAAACTATTAACTGGCGAACTACTTACTCTAGCTTCCCGGCA
ACAATTAATAGACTGGATGGAGGCGGATAAAGTTGCAGGACCACTTCTGCGCTCGGCCCTTCCGGCTGGC
TGGTTTATTGCTGATAAATCTGGAGCCGGTGAGCGTGGAAGCCGCGGTATCATTGCAGCACTGGGGCCAG
ATGGTAAGCCCTCCCGTATCGTAGTTATCTACACGACGGGGAGTCAGGCAACTATGGATGAACGAAATAG
ACAGATCGCTGAGATAGGTGCCTCACTGATTAAGCATTGGTAACTGTCAGACCAAGTTTACTCATATATA
CTTTAGATTGATTTAAAACTTCATTTTTAATTTAAAAGGATCTAGGTGAAGATCCTTTTTGATAATCTCA
TGACCAAAATCCCTTAACGTGAGTTTTCGTTCCACTGAGCGTCAGACCCCGTAGAAAAGATCAAAGGATC
TTCTTGAGATCCTTTTTTTCTGCGCGTAATCTGCTGCTTGCAAACAAAAAAACCACCGCTACCAGCGGTG
GTTTGTTTGCCGGATCAAGAGCTACCAACTCTTTTTCCGAAGGTAACTGGCTTCAGCAGAGCGCAGATAC
CAAATACTGTCCTTCTAGTGTAGCCGTAGTTAGGCCACCACTTCAAGAACTCTGTAGCACCGCCTACATA
CCTCGCTCTGCTAATCCTGTTACCAGTGGCTGCTGCCAGTGGCGATAAGTCGTGTCTTACCGGGTTGGAC
TCAAGACGATAGTTACCGGATAAGGCGCAGCGGTCGGGCTGAACGGGGGGTTCGTGCACACAGCCCAGCT
TGGAGCGAACGACCTACACCGAACTGAGATACCTACAGCGTGAGCTATGAGAAAGCGCCACGCTTCCCGA
AGGGAGAAAGGCGGACAGGTATCCGGTAAGCGGCAGGGTCGGAACAGGAGAGCGCACGAGGGAGCTTCCA
GGGGGAAACGCCTGGTATCTTTATAGTCCTGTCGGGTTTCGCCACCTCTGACTTGAGCGTCGATTTTTGT
GATGCTCGTCAGGGGGGCGGAGCCTATGGAAAAACGCCAGCAACGCGGCCTTTTTACGGTTCCTGGCCTT
TTGCTGGCC
Features (pLannotate 1.2.2; 19 found; start..end, strand, type, name):
     17..257     +  promoter       U6 promoter: RNA polymerase III promoter for human U6 snRNA
    284..359     +  misc_RNA       gRNA scaffold: guide RNA scaffold for the Streptococcus pyogenes CRISPR/Cas9 system
    366..409     +  misc_RNA       gRNA scaffold (fragment): guide RNA scaffold for the Streptococcus pyogenes CRISPR/Cas9 system
    456..741     +  enhancer       CMV enhancer: human cytomegalovirus immediate early enhancer; contains an 18-bp deletion relative to the standard CMV enhancer
    743..1020    +  promoter       chicken β-actin promoter: No description available
   1021..1249    +  intron         hybrid intron: hybrid between chicken β-actin (CBA) and minute virus of mice (MMV) introns (Gray et al., 2011)
   1387..2988    +  CDS            Cas9(N): N-terminal portion of Streptococcus pyogenes Cas9 (Zetsche et al., 2015)
   2989..5487    +  CDS            Cas9(C): C-terminal portion of Streptococcus pyogenes Cas9 (Zetsche et al., 2015)
   5488..5535    +  CDS            nucleoplasmin NLS: bipartite nuclear localization signal from nucleoplasmin
   5605..6318    +  CDS            EGFP: EGFP is a basic (constitutively fluorescent) green fluorescent protein published in 1996, derived from Aequorea victoria. It is reported to be a rapidly-maturing weak dimer with moderate acid sensitivity.
   6352..6463    +  polyA_signal   bGH poly(A) signal: bovine growth hormone polyadenylation signal
   6568..6708    +  repeat_region  AAV2 ITR: inverted terminal repeat of adeno-associated virus serotype 2 inverted
   6713..6764    -  misc_feature   bom (fragment): basis of mobility region from pBR322
   6783..7163    +  rep_origin     M13 ori (sequence partly withheld): M13 bacteriophage origin of replication; arrow indicates direction of (+) strand synthesis
   7239..7288    -  misc_feature   bom (fragment): basis of mobility region from pBR322
   7390..7425    -  CDS            rop (fragment): Rop protein, which maintains plasmids at low copy number; rop
   7520..7624    +  promoter       AmpR promoter: bla
   7625..8485    +  CDS            AmpR: β-lactamase; bla; confers resistance to ampicillin, carbenicillin, and related antibiotics
   8656..9244    +  rep_origin     ori: high-copy-number ColE1/pMB1/pBR322/pUC origin of replication
