[The description below was written by a language model from this plasmid's Addgene catalogue record and pLannotate feature annotations shown in this document.]
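Description:
PX458_TGIF2_2 is an all-in-one mammalian CRISPR expression plasmid built on the PX458 backbone. It delivers a single guide RNA against human TGIF2 together with Streptococcus pyogenes Cas9 and a GFP reporter. It is propagated in E. coli as a high-copy plasmid through a ColE1/pUC-type origin and selected with ampicillin via the β-lactamase gene. An M13/f1-type phage origin is also annotated. A single AAV2 ITR sits downstream of the expression cassette, and there are short bom and rop fragments; the ITR and these fragments look like backbone remnants rather than functional units.

The guide, placed by Gibson cloning, sits between the human U6 RNA polymerase III promoter and the S. pyogenes gRNA scaffold. It is directed to the 3' end of the TGIF2 gene. The table also lists a second, partial scaffold fragment just downstream of the full scaffold. A separate Pol II cassette uses a CMV enhancer, chicken β-actin promoter and hybrid intron to drive Cas9. Cas9 is annotated as contiguous N- and C-terminal portions that together make up the full coding sequence, followed by a nucleoplasmin nuclear localization signal. According to the catalogue entry, EGFP follows through a 2A peptide, although the 2A element is not separately annotated. The transcript ends at a bGH polyadenylation signal. Co-translated EGFP allows transfected, Cas9-expressing cells to be identified or sorted.

The depositor notes that the plasmid belongs to a CRISPR-based tagging system for adding an epitope tag, currently FLAG, to endogenous proteins. Cutting near the 3' end of TGIF2 fits that purpose, but the tag donor template is not part of this construct.
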