Addgene plasmid #72375: PX458_TGIF2_2
Purpose: Encodes gRNA for 3' target of human TGIF2 along with Cas9 with 2A GFP
Depositing lab: Eric Mendenhall & Richard M. Myers. Depositing organization: University of Alabama in Huntsville.
Backbone
  Vector backbone: PX458
  Backbone size w/o insert (bp): 9289
  Vector type: CRISPR
Growth in bacteria
  Bacterial resistance: Ampicillin, 100 μg/mL
  Growth temperature: 37°C
  Growth strain: DH5alpha
  Copy number: High Copy
Gene/Insert
  Gene/Insert name: TGIF2
  gRNA/shRNA sequence: GTAGGCATCTGCCAAGAA
  Species: H. sapiens (human)
  Entrez Gene: TGIF2
  Cloning method: Gibson Cloning
  Sequencing primers: 5′ pBR322ori-F
Terms and licenses: Academic/Nonprofit Terms; Industry Terms: Not Available to Industry
Depositor comments: Note: This plasmid is part of the Mendenhall and Meyers CRISPR-based Tagging system to add a tag (currently using FLAG) to endogenous proteins. Please see https://www.addgene.org/crispr/tagging/ for more details.
How to cite: PX458_TGIF2_2 was a gift from Eric Mendenhall & Richard M. Myers (Addgene plasmid # 72375 ; http://n2t.net/addgene:72375 ; RRID:Addgene_72375)
