>Addgene plasmid #72375 | PX458_TGIF2_2 | addgene partial sequence | sequence record 135661 | hSpCas9-R1 5'-CGCTCGTGCTTCTTATCCTC-3'
CAGTCTGTGGAAGAAGCTGTCGTCCACCTTGGCCATCTCGTTGCTGAAGATCTCTTGCAGATAGCAGATC
CGGTTCTTCCGTCTGGTGTATCTTCTTCTGGCGGTTCTCTTCAGCCGGGTGGCCTCGGCTGTTTCGCCGC
TGTCGAACAGCAGGGCTCCGATCAGGTTCTTCTTGATGCTGTGCCGGTCGGTGTTGCCCAGCACCTTGAA
TTTCTTGCTGGGCACCTTGTACTCGTCGGTGATCACGGCCCAGCCCACAGAGTTGGTGCCGATGTCCAGG
CCGATGCTGTACTTCTTGTCGGCTGCTGGGACTCCGTGGATACCGACCTTCCGCTTCTTCTTTGGGGCCA
TCTTATCGTCATCGTCTTTGTAATCAATATCATGATCCTTGTAGTCTCCGTCGTGGTCCTTATAGTCCAT
GGTGGCACCGGTCCAACCTGAAAAAAAGTGATTTCAGGCAGGTGCTCCAGGTAATTAAACATTAATACCC
CACCAACCAACCATCCCTTAAACCCTTACCTCTTGCTCAGCTAATTACAGCCCGGAGGAGAAGGGCCGTC
CCGCCCGCTCACCTGTGGGAGTAACGCGGTCAGTCAGAGCCGGGGCGGGCGGCGCGAGGCG
