>Addgene plasmid #72375 | PX458_TGIF2_2 | addgene partial sequence | sequence record 135662 | pBR322ori-F 5'-GGGAAACGCCTGGTATCTTT-3'
TTGAGCGTCGATTTTTGTGATGCTCGTCAGGGGGGCGGAGCCTATGGAAAAACGCCAGCAACGCGGCCTT
TTTACGGTTCCTGGCCTTTTGCTGGCCTTTTGCTCACATGTGAGGGCCTATTTCCCATGATTCCTTCATA
TTTGCATATACGATACAAGGCTGTTAGAGAGATAATTGGAATTAATTTGACTGTAAACACAAAGATATTA
GTACAAAATACGTGACGTAGAAAGTAATAATTTCTTGGGTAGTTTGCAGTTTTAAAATTATGTTTTAAAA
TGGACTATCATATGCTTACCGTAACTTGAAAGTATTTCGATTTCTTGGCTTTATATATCTTGTGGAAAGG
ACGAAACACCGTAGGCATCTGCCAAGAAGTTTTAGAGCTAGAAATAGCAAGTTAAAATAAGGCTAGTCCG
TTATCAACTTGAAAAAGTGGCACCGAGTCGGTGCTTTTTTGTTTTAGAGCTAGAAATAGCAAGTTAAAAT
AAGGCTAGTCCGTTTTTAGCGCGTGCGCCAATTCTGCAGACAAATGGCTCTAGAGGTACCCGTTACATAA
CTTACGGTAAATGGCCCGCCTGGCTGACCGCCCAACGACCCCCGCCCATTGACGTCAATAGTAACGCCAA
TAGGGACTTTCCATTGAC
